>Addgene plasmid #237240 | Ec ssb-pET(3d) | addgene full sequence | sequence record 472868 | Addgene NGS Result
TTCCCCATTATGATTCTTCTCGCTTCCGGCGGCATCGGGATGCCCGCGTTGCAGGCCATGCTGTCCAGGC
AGGTAGATGACGACCATCAGGGACAGCTTCAAGGATCGCTCGCGGCTCTTACCAGCCTAACTTCGATCAT
TGGACCGCTGATCGTCACGGCGATTTATGCCGCCTCGGCGAGCACATGGAACGGGTTGGCATGGATTGTA
GGCGCCGCCCTATACCTTGTCTGCCTCCCCGCGTTGCGTCGCGGTGCATGGAGCCGGGCCACCTCGACCT
GAATGGAAGCCGGCGGCACCTCGCTAACGGATTCACCACTCCAAGAATTGGAGCCAATCAATTCTTGCGG
AGAACTGTGAATGCGCAAACCAACCCTTGGCAGAACATATCCATCGCGTCCGCCATCTCCAGCAGCCGCA
CGCGGCGCATCTCGGGCAGCGTTGGGTCCTGGCCACGGGTGCGCATGATCGTGCTCCTGTCGTTGAGGAC
CCGGCTAGGCTGGCGGGGTTGCCTTACTGGTTAGCAGAATGAATCACCGATACGCGAGCGAACGTGAAGC
GACTGCTGCTGCAAAACGTCTGCGACCTGAGCAACAACATGAATGGTCTTCGGTTTCCGTGTTTCGTAAA
GTCTGGAAACGCGGAAGTCAGCGCCCTGCACCATTATGTTCCGGATCTGCATCGCAGGATGCTGCTGGCT
ACCCTGTGGAACACCTACATCTGTATTAACGAAGCGCTGGCATTGACCCTGAGTGATTTTTCTCTGGTCC
CGCCGCATCCATACCGCCAGTTGTTTACCCTCACAACGTTCCAGTAACCGGGCATGTTCATCATCAGTAA
CCCGTATCGTGAGCATCCTCTCTCGTTTCATCGGTATCATTACCCCCATGAACAGAAATCCCCCTTACAC
GGAGGCATCAGTGACCAAACAGGAAAAAACCGCCCTTAACATGGCCCGCTTTATCAGAAGCCAGACATTA
ACGCTTCTGGAGAAACTCAACGAGCTGGACGCGGATGAACAGGCAGACATCTGTGAATCGCTTCACGACC
ACGCTGATGAGCTTTACCGCAGCTGCCTCGCGCGTTTCGGTGATGACGGTGAAAACCTCTGACACATGCA
GCTCCCGGAGACGGTCACAGCTTGTCTGTAAGCGGATGCCGGGAGCAGACAAGCCCGTCAGGGCGCGTCA
GCGGGTGTTGGCGGGTGTCGGGGCGCAGCCATGACCCAGTCACGTAGCGATAGCGGAGTGTATACTGGCT
TAACTATGCGGCATCAGAGCAGATTGTACTGAGAGTGCACCATTGCGGTGTGAAATACCGCACAGATGCG
TAAGGAGAAAATACCGCATCAGGCGCTCTTCCGCTTCCTCGCTCACTGACTCGCTGCGCTCGGTCGTTCG
GCTGCGGCGAGCGGTATCAGCTCACTCAAAGGCGGTAATACGGTTATCCACAGAATCAGGGGATAACGCA
GGAAAGAACATGTGAGCAAAAGGCCAGCAAAAGGCCAGGAACCGTAAAAAGGCCGCGTTGCTGGCGTTTT
TCCATAGGCTCCGCCCCCCTGACGAGCATCACAAAAATCGACGCTCAAGTCAGAGGTGGCGAAACCCGAC
AGGACTATAAAGATACCAGGCGTTTCCCCCTGGAAGCTCCCTCGTGCGCTCTCCTGTTCCGACCCTGCCG
CTTACCGGATACCTGTCCGCCTTTCTCCCTTCGGGAAGCGTGGCGCTTTCTCATAGCTCACGCTGTAGGT
ATCTCAGTTCGGTGTAGGTCGTTCGCTCCAAGCTGGGCTGTGTGCACGAACCCCCCGTTCAGCCCGACCG
CTGCGCCTTATCCGGTAACTATCGTCTTGAGTCCAACCCGGTAAGACACGACTTATCGCCACTGGCAGCA
GCCACTGGTAACAGGATTAGCAGAGCGAGGTATGTAGGCGGTGCTACAGAGTTCTTGAAGTGGTGGCCTA
ACTACGGCTACACTAGAAGGACAGTATTTGGTATCTGCGCTCTGCTGAAGCCAGTTACCTTCGGAAAAAG
AGTTGGTAGCTCTTGATCCGGCAAACAAACCACCGCTGGTAGCGGTGGTTTTTTTGTTTGCAAGCAGCAG
ATTACGCGCAGAAAAAAAGGATCTCAAGAAGATCCTTTGATCTTTTCTACGGGGTCTGACGCTCAGTGGA
ACGAAAACTCACGTTAAGGGATTTTGGTCATGAGATTATCAAAAAGGATCTTCACCTAGATCCTTTTAAA
TTAAAAATGAAGTTTTAAATCAATCTAAAGTATATATGAGTAAACTTGGTCTGACAGTTACCAATGCTTA
ATCAGTGAGGCACCTATCTCAGCGATCTGTCTATTTCGTTCATCCATAGTTGCCTGACTCCCCGTCGTGT
AGATAACTACGATACGGGAGGGCTTACCATCTGGCCCCAGTGCTGCAATGATACCGCGAGACCCACGCTC
ACCGGCTCCAGATTTATCAGCAATAAACCAGCCAGCCGGAAGGGCCGAGCGCAGAAGTGGTCCTGCAACT
TTATCCGCCTCCATCCAGTCTATTAATTGTTGCCGGGAAGCTAGAGTAAGTAGTTCGCCAGTTAATAGTT
TGCGCAACGTTGTTGCCATTGCTGCAGGCATCGTGGTGTCACGCTCGTCGTTTGGTATGGCTTCATTCAG
CTCCGGTTCCCAACGATCAAGGCGAGTTACATGATCCCCCATGTTGTGCAAAAAAGCGGTTAGCTCCTTC
GGTCCTCCGATCGTTGTCAGAAGTAAGTTGGCCGCAGTGTTATCACTCATGGTTATGGCAGCACTGCATA
ATTCTCTTACTGTCATGCCATCCGTAAGATGCTTTTCTGTGACTGGTGAGTACTCAACCAAGTCATTCTG
AGAATAGTGTATGCGGCGACCGAGTTGCTCTTGCCCGGCGTCAACACGGGATAATACCGCGCCACATAGC
AGAACTTTAAAAGTGCTCATCATTGGAAAACGTTCTTCGGGGCGAAAACTCTCAAGGATCTTACCGCTGT
TGAGATCCAGTTCGATGTAACCCACTCGTGCACCCAACTGATCTTCAGCATCTTTTACTTTCACCAGCGT
TTCTGGGTGAGCAAAAACAGGAAGGCAAAATGCCGCAAAAAAGGGAATAAGGGCGACACGGAAATGTTGA
ATACTCATACTCTTCCTTTTTCAATATTATTGAAGCATTTATCAGGGTTATTGTCTCATGAGCGGATACA
TATTTGAATGTATTTAGAAAAATAAACAAATAGGGGTTCCGCGCACATTTCCCCGAAAAGTGCCACCTGA
CGTCTAAGAAACCATTATTATCATGACATTAACCTATAAAAATAGGCGTATCACGAGGCCCTTTCGTCTT
CAAGAATTCTCATGTTTGACAGCTTATCATCGATAAGCTTTAATGCGGTAGTTTATCACAGTTAAATTGC
TAACGCAGTCAGGCACCGTGTATGAAATCTAACAATGCGCTCATCGTCATCCTCGGCACCGTCACCCTGG
ATGCTGTAGGCATAGGCTTGGTTATGCCGGTACTGCCGGGCCTCTTGCGGGATATCGTCCATTCCGACAG
CATCGCCAGTCACTATGGCGTGCTGCTAGCGCTATATGCGTTGATGCAATTTCTATGCGCACCCGTTCTC
GGAGCACTGTCCGACCGCTTTGGCCGCCGCCCAGTCCTGCTCGCTTCGCTACTTGGAGCCACTATCGACT
ACGCGATCATGGCGACCACACCCGTCCTGTGGATATCCGGATATAGTTCCTCCTTTCAGCAAAAAACCCC
TCAAGACCCGTTTAGAGGCCCCAAGGGGTTATGCTAGTTATTGCTCAGCGGTGGCAGCAGCCAACTCAGC
TTCCTTTCGGGCTTTGTTAGCAGCCGGATCCTCAGAACGGAATGTCATCATCAAAGTCCATCGGCGGCTC
GTTAGACGGCGCTGCCGGAGCGGACTGCTGCGGGCGAGACTGCGCGCCGCCGCTGAACTGATTGCCACCC
TGCGGCTGCTGAGGCTGACCCCAACCGCCCTGCGGCTGACCACCACCGATATTGCCACCTGCCGGAGCGC
CACCACCCTGACGACCACCCAGCATCTGCATGGTGCCGCCAACGTTCACCACGACTTCTGTGGTGTAGCG
ATCCTGACCGGATTGATCGGTCCATTTACGGGTACGCAGCTGACCTTCGATATAAACCTGAGAACCTTTA
CGCAGATATTCGCTCGCCACTTCTGCCAGTTTGCCGAACAGCACAACGCGGTGCCATTCAGTCTGTTCTT
TCATCTCGCCGGTCGCTTTATCACGCCAGGATTCGGAAGTAGCCAGCGTAATGTTGGCAACTGCGCCACC
ATTTGGCATGTAGCGTACTTCCGGGTCCTGACCCAGATTACCAACGAGAATAACCTTGTTTACGCCTCTG
CTGGCCATGGTATATCTCCTTCTTAAAGTTAAACAAAATTATTTCTAGAGGGAAACCGTTGTGGTCTCCC
TATAGTGAGTCGTATTAATTTCGCGGGATCGAGATCTCGATCCTCTACGCCGGACGCATCGTGGCCGGCA
TCACCGGCGCCACAGGTGCGGTTGCTGGCGCCTATATCGCCGACATCACCGATGGGGAAGATCGGGCTCG
CCACTTCGGGCTCATGAGCGCTTGTTTCGGCGTGGGTATGGTGGCAGGCCCCGTGGCCGGGGGACTGTTG
GGCGCCATCTCCTTGCATGCACCATTCCTTGCGGCGGCGGTGCTCAACGGCCTCAACCTACTACTGGGCT
GCTTCCTAATGCAGGAGTCGCATAAGGGAGAGCGTCGACCGATGCCCTTGAGAGCCTTCAACCCAGTCAG
CTCCTTCCGGTGGGCGCGGGGCATGACTATCGTCGCCGCACTTATGACTGTCTTCTTTATCATGCAACTC
GTAGGACAGGTGCCGGCAGCGCTCTGGGTCATTTTCGGCGAGGACCGCTTTCGCTGGAGCGCGACGATGA
TCGGCCTGTCGCTTGCGGTATTCGGAATCTTGCACGCCCTCGCTCAAGCCTTCGTCACTGGTCCCGCCAC
CAAACGTTTCGGCGAGAAGCAGGCCATTATCGCCGGCATGGCGGCCGACGCGCTGGGCTACGTCTTGCTG
GCGTTCGCGACGCGAGGCTGGATGGCC
Features (pLannotate 1.2.2; 14 found; start..end, strand, type, name):
    524..904     -  CDS            YPB1_ECOLX: Protein predicted: Swiss-Prot protein existence level 4. From Escherichia coli.
    921..1112    +  CDS            rop: Rop protein, which maintains plasmids at low copy number; rop
   1214..1353    +  misc_feature   bom: basis of mobility region from pBR322
   1539..2127    -  rep_origin     ori: high-copy-number ColE1/pMB1/pBR322/pUC origin of replication
   2298..3158    -  CDS            AmpR: β-lactamase; bla; confers resistance to ampicillin, carbenicillin, and related antibiotics
   3159..3263    -  promoter       AmpR promoter: bla
   3376..3404    +  promoter       tet promoter: E. coli promoter for tetracycline efflux protein gene
   3452..3744    +  CDS            TcR (fragment): tetracycline efflux protein; tet; confers resistance to tetracycline
   3770..3817    -  terminator     T7 terminator: transcription terminator for bacteriophage T7 RNA polymerase
   3825..3874    -  CDS            SET1 (fragment): solubility-enhancement tag derived from T7 phage gene 10B
   3885..4418    -  CDS            ssb: SSB_ECOLI - Also known as exrB, lexC. Experimental evidence at protein level: Swiss-Prot protein existence level 1. Plays an important role in DNA replication, recombination and repair. Binds to ssDNA and to an array of partner proteins to recruit them to their sites of action during DNA metabolism. Acts as a sliding platform that migrates on DNA via reptation. SSB or its 10 C-terminal amino acids stimulates the ATPase activity of RadD (PubMed:27519413). From Escherichia coli (strain K12).
   4425..4447    -  RBS            RBS: efficient ribosome binding site from bacteriophage T7 gene 10 (Olins and Rangwala, 1989)
   4479..4497    -  promoter       T7 promoter: promoter for bacteriophage T7 RNA polymerase
   4519..282     +  CDS            TcR (fragment) (across the origin): tetracycline efflux protein; tet; confers resistance to tetracycline
