[The description below was written by a language model from this plasmid's Addgene catalogue record and pLannotate feature annotations shown in this document.]
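Description:
Ec ssb-pET(3d) is a bacterial expression plasmid built on the pET-3d backbone for over-production of the Escherichia coli single-stranded DNA-binding protein, SSB. The sequenced construct is about 5.1 kb and carries the pBR322-derived maintenance elements typical of this vector family: a ColE1/pMB1-type origin of replication together with the rop gene, which holds copy number down (consistent with the record's "low copy" designation), and the bom mobilisation region. Selection is by ampicillin through a β-lactamase gene driven by its own promoter. The tetracycline resistance gene of the parental pBR322 scaffold survives only as two fragments flanking the expression cassette, along with its promoter. It has been interrupted by the cassette, so it should not be expected to provide a working marker.

The expression cassette consists of a bacteriophage T7 promoter, the efficient T7 gene 10 ribosome binding site, the ssb coding sequence and a T7 terminator. No lac operator or lacI gene is annotated, so transcription depends simply on a supply of T7 RNA polymerase, as provided by a suitable expression host. The record lists DH5alpha only as the propagation strain. No affinity or epitope tag on SSB is annotated. A short fragment related to T7 gene 10 lies between the end of the ssb reading frame and the terminator and appears to be residual vector sequence rather than a fusion partner. The insert was introduced by restriction cloning, but the sites used are not recorded. SSB binds single-stranded DNA and recruits partner proteins during replication, recombination and repair, so the plasmid is typically a source of recombinant protein for such biochemical studies.
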