Addgene plasmid #237240: Ec ssb-pET(3d)
Purpose: over-express E. coli SSB
Depositing lab: Michael O'Donnell. Depositing organization: Rockefeller University.
Backbone
  Vector backbone: pET-3d
  Vector type: Bacterial Expression
Growth in bacteria
  Bacterial resistance: Ampicillin, 100 μg/mL
  Growth temperature: 37°C
  Growth strain: DH5alpha
  Copy number: Low Copy
Gene/Insert
  Gene/Insert name: ssb (SSB)
  Species: E. coli
  Entrez Gene: ssb (a.k.a. b4059, ECK4051, exrB, lexC)
  Cloning method: Restriction Enzyme; 5′ cloning site Unknown (unknown if destroyed)
Terms and licenses: Academic/Nonprofit Terms; Industry Terms: Not Available to Industry
How to cite: Ec ssb-pET(3d) was a gift from Michael O'Donnell (Addgene plasmid # 237240 ; http://n2t.net/addgene:237240 ; RRID:Addgene_237240)
